>Addgene plasmid #47844 | pFAB3893 | depositor full sequence | sequence record 68377 | Full Sequence
TCAGATAAAATATTTCTAGATTTCAGTGCAATTTATCTCTTCAAATGTAGCACCTGAAGTCAGCCCCATA
CGATATAAGTTGTTACTAGTGCTTGGATTCTCACCAATAAAAAACGCCCGGCGGCAACCGAGCGTTCTGA
ACAAATCCAGATGGAGTTCTGAGGTCATTACTGGATCTATCAACAGGAGTCCAAGCGAGCTCTCGAACCC
CAGAGTCCCGCTCAGAAGAACTCGTCAAGAAGGCGATAGAAGGCGATGCGCTGCGAATCGGGAGCGGCGA
TACCGTAAAGCACGAGGAAGCGGTCAGCCCATTCGCCGCCAAGCTCTTCAGCAATATCACGGGTAGCCAA
CGCTATGTCCTGATAGCGGTCCGCCACACCCAGCCGGCCACAGTCGATGAATCCAGAAAAGCGGCCATTT
TCCACCATGATATTCGGCAAGCAGGCATCGCCATGGGTCACGACGAGATCCTCGCCGTCGGGCATGCGCG
CCTTGAGCCTGGCGAACAGTTCGGCTGGCGCGAGCCCCTGATGCTCTTCGTCCAGATCATCCTGATCGAC
AAGACCGGCTTCCATCCGAGTACGTGCTCGCTCGATGCGATGTTTCGCTTGGTGGTCGAATGGGCAGGTA
GCCGGATCAAGCGTATGCAGCCGCCGCATTGCATCAGCCATGATGGATACTTTCTCGGCAGGAGCAAGGT
GAGATGACAGGAGATCCTGCCCCGGCACTTCGCCCAATAGCAGCCAGTCCCTTCCCGCTTCAGTGACAAC
GTCGAGCACAGCTGCGCAAGGAACGCCCGTCGTGGCCAGCCACGATAGCCGCGCTGCCTCGTCCTGCAGT
TCATTCAGGGCACCGGACAGGTCGGTCTTGACAAAAAGAACCGGGCGCCCCTGCGCTGACAGCCGGAACA
CGGCGGCATCAGAGCAGCCGATTGTCTGTTGTGCCCAGTCATAGCCGAATAGCCTCTCCACCCAAGCGGC
CGGAGAACCTGCGTGCAATCCATCTTGTTCAATCATGCGAAACGATCCTCATCCTGTCTCTTGATCAGAT
CATGATCCCCTGCGCCATCAGATCCTTGGCGGCAAGAAAGCCATCCAGTTTACTTTGCAGGGCTTCCCAA
CCTTACCAGAGGGCGCCCCAGCTGGCAATTCCGACGTCGAATTCAAAAGATCTTAAGTAAGTAAGAGTAT
ACGTATATCGGCTAATAACGTATTAAGGCGCTTCGGCGCCTTTTTTTATGGGGGTATTTTCATCCCAATC
CACACGTCCAACGCACAGCAAACACCACGTCGACCCTATCAGCTGCGTGCTTTCTATGAGTCGTTGCTGC
ATAACTTCCCTATTAATCATCCGGCTCGTATAATGTGTGGAGGGCCCAAGTTCACTTAAAAAGGAGATCA
ACAATGAAAGCAATTTTCGTACTGAAACATCTTAATCATGCACAGGAGACTTTCTAATGGCGAGTAGCGA
AGACGTTATCAAAGAGTTCATGCGTTTCAAAGTTCGTATGGAAGGTTCCGTTAACGGTCACGAGTTCGAA
ATCGAAGGTGAAGGTGAAGGTCGTCCGTACGAAGGTACCCAGACCGCTAAACTGAAAGTTACCAAAGGTG
GTCCGCTGCCGTTCGCTTGGGACATCCTGTCCCCGCAGTTCCAGTACGGTTCCAAAGCTTACGTTAAACA
CCCGGCTGACATCCCGGACTACCTGAAACTGTCCTTCCCGGAAGGTTTCAAATGGGAACGTGTTATGAAC
TTCGAAGACGGTGGTGTTGTTACCGTTACCCAGGACTCCTCCCTGCAAGACGGTGAGTTCATCTACAAAG
TTAAACTGCGTGGTACCAACTTCCCGTCCGACGGTCCGGTTATGCAGAAAAAAACCATGGGTTGGGAAGC
TTCCACCGAACGTATGTACCCGGAAGACGGTGCTCTGAAAGGTGAAATCAAAATGCGTCTGAAACTGAAA
GACGGTGGTCACTACGACGCTGAAGTTAAAACCACCTACATGGCTAAAAAACCGGTTCAGCTGCCGGGTG
CTTACAAAACCGACATCAAACTGGACATCACCTCCCACAACGAAGACTACACCATCGTTGAACAGTACGA
ACGTGCTGAAGGTCGTCACTCCACCGGTGCTTAAGGATCGGTTGTCGAGTAAGGATCTCCAGGCATCAAA
TAAAACGAAAGGCTCAGTCGAAAGACTGGGCCTTTCGTTTTATCTGTTGTTTGTCGGTGAACGCTCTCTA
CTAGAGTCACACTGGCTCACCTTCGGGTGGGCCTTTCTGCGTTTATAGGATCCTAACTCGAGCCTAGGGA
TATATTCCGCTTCCTCGCTCACTGACTCGCTACGCTCGGTCGTTCGACTGCGGCGAGCGGAAATGGCTTA
CGAACGGGGCGGAGATTTCCTGGAAGATGCCAGGAAGATACTTAACAGGGAAGTGAGAGGGCCGCGGCAA
AGCCGTTTTTCCATAGGCTCCGCCCCCCTGACAAGCATCACGAAATCTGACGCTCAAATCAGTGGTGGCG
AAACCCGACAGGACTATAAAGATACCAGGCGTTTCCCCCTGGCGGCTCCCTCGTGCGCTCTCCTGTTCCT
GCCTTTCGGTTTACCGGTGTCATTCCGCTGTTATGGCCGCGTTTGTCTCATTCCACGCCTGACACTCAGT
TCCGGGTAGGCAGTTCGCTCCAAGCTGGACTGTATGCACGAACCCCCCGTTCAGTCCGACCGCTGCGCCT
TATCCGGTAACTATCGTCTTGAGTCCAACCCGGAAAGACATGCAAAAGCACCACTGGCAGCAGCCACTGG
TAATTGATTTAGAGGAGTTAGTCTTGAAGTCATGCGCCGGTTAAGGCTAAACTGAAAGGACAAGTTTTGG
TGACTGCGCTCCTCCAAGCCAGTTACCTCGGTTCAAAGAGTTGGTAGCTCAGAGAACCTTCGAAAAACCG
CCCTGCAAGGCGGTTTTTTCGTTTTCAGAGCAAGAGATTACGCGCAGACCAAAACGATCTCAAGAAGATC
ATCTTATTAA
Features (pLannotate 1.2.2; 9 found; start..end, strand, type, name):
     97..191     -  terminator     lambda t0 terminator: transcription terminator from phage lambda
    225..1016    -  CDS            neo: KKA2_KLEPN - Also known as kan, nptII. Experimental evidence at protein level: Swiss-Prot protein existence level 1. Resistance to kanamycin, neomycin, paromomycin, ribostamycin, butirosin and gentamicin B. From Klebsiella pneumoniae.
   1048..1152    -  CDS            tnpA (fragment): TN5P_ECOLX - Also known as tnp. Experimental evidence at protein level: Swiss-Prot protein existence level 1. Mediates transposition of transposon Tn5 by a 'cut and paste' mechanism. First, the monomeric transposase binds the 19 bp inverted DNA repeats flanking the transposon. Then, dimerization of the DNA- bound transposase creates a synaptic DNA complex. After nicking of the first DNA strand, excision of the transposon proceeds through a series of intermediates. The transposase then mediates the insertion of the transposon at a new site by strand transfer. The activity of the wild- type tran
   1342..1365    +  promoter       trc promoter (fragment): strong E. coli promoter; hybrid between the trp and lac UV5 promoters
   1457..2134    +  CDS            mRFP1: monomeric derivative of DsRed (Campbell et al., 2002)
   2167..2238    +  terminator     rrnB T1 terminator: transcription terminator T1 from the E. coli rrnB gene
   2254..2281    +  terminator     T7Te terminator: phage T7 early transcription terminator
   2315..2370    -  rep_origin     RSF ori (fragment): Plasmids containing the RSF 1030 origin of replication can be propagated in E. coli cells that contain additional plasmids with compatible origins.
   2458..3003    -  rep_origin     p15A ori: Plasmids containing the medium-copy-number p15A origin of replication can be propagated in E. coli cells that contain a second plasmid with the ColE1 origin.
