[The description below was written by a language model from this plasmid's Addgene catalogue record and pLannotate feature annotations shown in this document.]
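Description:
pFAB3893 is a small (about 3 kb) bacterial expression and synthetic-biology reporter plasmid from the BIOFAB collection, built on the pFAB1781 backbone for use in E. coli (the recorded growth strain is BW25113). It is selected with kanamycin through the neo/nptII aminoglycoside phosphotransferase gene, which lies on the reverse strand, is followed by a lambda t0 terminator, and sits next to a short remnant of Tn5 transposase sequence that reflects the origin of the resistance cassette. Replication depends on a p15A origin. The feature table describes this origin as medium copy, whereas the catalogue entry lists the plasmid as high copy. A short fragment matching the RSF origin is also annotated, but it appears to be only a partial hit.

The payload is a 124 bp synthetic insert combining constitutive promoter 13 (P13, apFAB232) with bicistronic design element BCD1 (apFAB681), placed upstream of the mRFP1 coding sequence. The annotation software marks a short stretch in this region as a trc promoter fragment, which probably reflects sequence similarity within the synthetic promoter rather than a complete trc promoter. A bicistronic design is a standardised translation initiation element in which a short leader open reading frame is translationally coupled to the downstream gene, which makes expression less dependent on the sequence context of the gene of interest. Transcription of the reporter ends at tandem rrnB T1 and T7Te terminators.

The plasmid is one member of a combinatorial promoter/BCD library in which RFP fluorescence measures the combined strength of transcription and translation initiation. This combination scored 48.98 arbitrary units, within a library range of 6.14 to 634.54, so its expression is relatively low.
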