Addgene plasmid #47844: pFAB3893
Purpose: BIOFAB RFP reporter plasmid for measuring promoter 13 + BCD1 efficiency.
Depositing lab: Drew Endy. Depositing organization: Stanford University. Publication: Precise and reliable gene expression via standard transcription and translation initiation elements. Mutalik VK, Guimaraes JC, Cambray G, Lam C, Christoffersen MJ, Mai QA, Tran AB, Paull M, Keasling JD, Arkin AP, Endy D. Nat Methods. 2013 Apr;10(4):354-60. doi: 10.1038/nmeth.2404. Epub 2013 Mar 10. PubMed 23474465.
Backbone
  Vector backbone: pFAB1781
  Backbone size w/o insert (bp): 3000
  Vector type: Bacterial Expression, Synthetic Biology
Growth in bacteria
  Bacterial resistance: Kanamycin, 50 μg/mL
  Growth temperature: 37°C
  Growth strain: BW25113
  Copy number: High Copy
Gene/Insert
  Gene/Insert name: promoter 13 and BCD1 (alt name: P13, apFAB232 and BCD1, apFAB681)
  Species: Synthetic
  Insert size (bp): 124
  Promoter: see insert
  Cloning method: Unknown
  Sequencing primers: 5′ Neo-R; 3′ p15A-R
Terms and licenses: Academic/Nonprofit Terms; Industry Terms: Not Available to Industry
Depositor comments: RFP fluorescence (Arbitrary Units, AU) is used to measure the efficiency of the promoter/BCD combination. Promoter/BCD combinations ranged from a low score of 6.14 to a high score of 634.54. The score for this combination was: 48.98
How to cite: pFAB3893 was a gift from Drew Endy (Addgene plasmid # 47844 ; http://n2t.net/addgene:47844 ; RRID:Addgene_47844)
