>Addgene plasmid #47844 | pFAB3893 | addgene partial sequence | sequence record 69728 | Neo-R 5'-GCCCAGTCATAGCCGAATAG-3'
CTGCGTGCAATCCATCTTGTTCAATCATGCGAAACGATCCTCATCCTGTCTCTTGATCAGATCATGATCC
CCTGCGCCATCAGATCCTTGGCGGCAAGAAAGCCATCCAGTTTACTTTGCAGGGCTTCCCAACCTTACCA
GAGGGCGCCCCAGCTGGCAATTCCGACGTCGAATTCAAAAGATCTTAAGTAAGTAAGAGTATACGTATAT
CGGCTAATAACGTATTAAGGCGCTTCGGCGCCTTTTTTTATGGGGGTATTTTCATCCCAATCCACACGTC
CAACGCACAGCAAACACCACGTCGACCCTATCAGCTGCGTGCTTTCTATGAGTCGTTGCTGCATAACTTC
CCTATTAATCATCCGGCTCGTATAATGTGTGGAGGGCCCAAGTTCACTTAAAAAGGAGATCAACAATGAA
AGCAATTTTCGTACTGAAACATCTTAATCATGCACAGGAGACTTTCTAATGGCGAGTAGCGAAGACGTTA
TCAAAGAGTTCATGCGTTTCAAAGTTCGTATGGAAGGTTCCGTTAACGGTCACGAGTTCGAAATCGAAGG
TGAAGGTGAAGGTCGTCCGTACGAAGGTACCCAGACCGCTAAACTGAAAGTTACCAAAGGTGGTCCGCTG
CCGTTCGCTTGGGACATCCTGTCCCCGCAGTTCCAGTACGGTTCCAAAGCTTACGTTAAACACCCGGCTG
ACATCCCGGACTACCTGAAACTGTCCTTCCCGGAAGGTTTCAAATGGGAACGTGTTATGAACTTCGAAGA
CGGTGGTGTTGTTACCGTTACCCAGGACTCCTCCCTGCAAGACGGTGAGTTCATCTACAAAGTTAAACTG
CGTGGTACCAACTTCCCGTCCGACGGTCCGGTTATGCAGAAAAAAACCATGGGTTGGGAAGCTTCCACCG
AACGTATGTACCCGGAAGACGGTGCTCTGAAAGGTGAAATCAAAATGCGTCTGAAACTGAAAGACGGTGG
TCACTACGACGCTGAAGTTAAAACCACCTACATGGCTAAAAA
